Addgene plasmid #89967: pRS313-prp8-S2197F
Purpose: S2197F point mutant
Depositing lab: Christine Guthrie. Depositing organization: University of California, San Francisco (UCSF). Publication: Prp8 retinitis pigmentosa mutants cause defects in the transition between the catalytic steps of splicing. Mayerle M, Guthrie C. RNA. 2016 May;22(5):793-809. doi: 10.1261/rna.055459.115. Epub 2016 Mar 11. PubMed 26968627.
Backbone
  Vector backbone: pRS313
  Vector type: Yeast Expression
  Selectable markers: HIS3
Growth in bacteria
  Bacterial resistance: Ampicillin, 100 μg/mL
  Growth temperature: 37°C
  Growth strain: DH5alpha
  Copy number: Unknown
Gene/Insert
  Gene/Insert name: PRP8
  Species: S. cerevisiae (budding yeast)
  Mutation: S2197F
  Entrez Gene: PRP8 (a.k.a. YHR165C, DBF3, DNA39, RNA8, SLT21, USA2)
Terms and licenses: Academic/Nonprofit Terms; Industry Terms: Not Available to Industry
How to cite: pRS313-prp8-S2197F was a gift from Christine Guthrie (Addgene plasmid # 89967 ; http://n2t.net/addgene:89967 ; RRID:Addgene_89967)
