[The description below was written by a language model from this plasmid's Addgene catalogue record and pLannotate feature annotations shown in this document.]
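Description:
pRS313-prp8-S2197F is a yeast–E. coli shuttle plasmid built on the pRS313 backbone, carrying the Saccharomyces cerevisiae PRP8 gene with an S2197F point substitution. In yeast it is maintained through a CEN6/ARS element, which gives stable, centromere-based low-copy segregation, and it is selected through the HIS3 auxotrophic marker driven by its own promoter. In bacteria it replicates from a ColE1/pUC-type origin and is selected with ampicillin via β-lactamase. An f1 origin is also present, along with the remnants of the lacZα cloning region (lac promoter/operator, flanking T3 and T7 promoters) typical of the pRS series.

The insert appears to be a genomic fragment rather than a bare open reading frame. The full PRP8 coding sequence, about 7.2 kb, is flanked by partial coding sequences annotated as CDC23 upstream and DNA2 downstream, with roughly 200 bp between the CDC23 fragment and the PRP8 start. No heterologous yeast promoter or epitope tag is annotated, so expression most likely depends on PRP8's native flanking regulatory sequences, although the record does not state this explicitly.

Prp8 is a large, central spliceosomal scaffold protein that helps assemble the U5 snRNP and U4/U6-U5 tri-snRNP and positions the snRNAs and pre-mRNA splice sites for catalysis. The associated publication concerns Prp8 mutations linked to retinitis pigmentosa and their effects on the transition between the two catalytic steps of splicing. This plasmid therefore provides a near-physiological way to express the S2197F allele in yeast for genetic and biochemical analysis of splicing. The record does not say how this particular allele behaves.
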