Features (pLannotate 1.2.2; 21 found; start..end, strand, type, name):
      1..22      +  protein_bind   CAP binding site: CAP binding activates transcription in the presence of cAMP. E. coli catabolite activator protein
     37..67      +  promoter       lac promoter: promoter for the E. coli lac operon
     71..93      +  protein_bind   lac operator (fragment): The lac repressor binds to the lac operator to inhibit transcription in E. coli. This inhibition can be relieved by adding lactose or isopropyl-β-D-thiogalactopyranoside (IPTG). lac repressor encoded by lacI
    136..154     +  promoter       T3 promoter: promoter for bacteriophage T3 RNA polymerase
    180..674     +  CDS            CDC23 (fragment): CDC23_YEAST - Experimental evidence at protein level: Swiss-Prot protein existence level 1. Component of the anaphase promoting complex/cyclosome (APC/C), a cell cycle-regulated E3 ubiquitin-protein ligase complex that controls progression through mitosis and the G1 phase of the cell cycle. The APC/C is thought to confer substrate specificity and, in the presence of ubiquitin-conjugating E2 enzymes, it catalyzes the formation of protein-ubiquitin conjugates that are subsequently degraded by the 26S proteasome. In early mitosis, the APC/C is activated by CDC20 and targets securin PDS1, the B-ty
    899..8137    +  CDS            PRP8: PRP8_YEAST - Also known as DBF3, DNA39, RNA8, SLT21, USA2. Experimental evidence at protein level: Swiss-Prot protein existence level 1. Functions as a scaffold that mediates the ordered assembly of spliceosomal proteins and snRNAs. Required for association of BRR2 with the spliceosomal U5 snRNP, and the subsequent assembly of the U4/U6-U5 tri-snRNP complex. Functions as scaffold that positions spliceosomal U2, U5 and U6 snRNAs at splice sites on pre-mRNA substrates, so that splicing can occur. Interacts with both the 5' and the 3' splice site, as well as the branch region. Has a role in branc
   8669..9949    +  CDS            DNA2 (fragment): DNA2_YEAST - Experimental evidence at protein level: Swiss-Prot protein existence level 1. Key enzyme involved in DNA replication and DNA repair. Involved in Okazaki fragments processing by cleaving long flaps that escape FEN1: flaps that are longer than 27 nucleotides are coated by replication protein A complex (RPA), leading to recruit DNA2 which cleaves the flap until it is too short to bind RPA and becomes a substrate for FEN1. Also involved in 5'-end resection of DNA during double-strand break (DSB) repair by mediating the cleavage of 5'-ssDNA. Possesses different enzymatic activities, su
   9962..9980    -  promoter       T7 promoter: promoter for bacteriophage T7 RNA polymerase
   9983..10140   +  CDS            lacZα (fragment): LacZα fragment of β-galactosidase; lacZ fragment
  10144..10572   +  rep_origin     f1 ori (sequence partly withheld): f1 bacteriophage origin of replication; arrow indicates direction of (+) strand synthesis
  10600..10651   -  misc_feature   bom (fragment): basis of mobility region from pBR322
  10859..11521   -  CDS            HIS3: imidazoleglycerol-phosphate dehydratase, required for histidine biosynthesis; S. cerevisiae HIS3; yeast auxotrophic marker
  11522..11709   -  promoter       HIS3 promoter: S. cerevisiae HIS3
  11759..11839   +  CDS            MRM1 (fragment): MRM1_YEAST - Also known as PET56 From Saccharomyces cerevisiae (strain ATCC 204508 / S288c) (Baker's yeast).
  11840..11889   -  misc_feature   bom (fragment): basis of mobility region from pBR322
  11991..12026   -  CDS            rop (fragment): Rop protein, which maintains plasmids at low copy number; rop
  12101..12604   +  misc_feature   CEN/ARS: S. cerevisiae CEN6 centromere fused to an autonomously replicating sequence
  12634..12738   +  promoter       AmpR promoter: bla
  12739..13599   +  CDS            AmpR: β-lactamase; bla; confers resistance to ampicillin, carbenicillin, and related antibiotics
  13770..14358   +  rep_origin     ori: high-copy-number ColE1/pMB1/pBR322/pUC origin of replication
  14541..14633   +  CDS            lacI (fragment): lac repressor; lacI; The lac repressor binds to the lac operator to inhibit transcription in E. coli. This inhibition can be relieved by adding lactose or isopropyl-β-D-thiogalactopyranoside (IPTG).
>Addgene plasmid #89967 | pRS313-prp8-S2197F | addgene full sequence | sequence record 177914 | Addgene NGS Result
TAATGTGAGTTAGCTCACTCATTAGGCACCCCAGGCTTTACACTTTATGCTTCCGGCTCGTATGTTGTGT
GGAATTGTGAGCGGATAACAATTTCACACAGGAAACAGCTATGACCATGATTACGCCAAGCTCGAAATTA
ACCCTCACTAAAGGGAACAAAAGCTGGTACCGGGCCCCCCCTCGAGACTTCAAAGCATGGTTTGGTTTGG
GCCAGGCTTATGCTCTCCTGGACATGCATTTATATTCTCTTTACTACTTCCAGAAAGCTTGCACTTTGAA
ACCTTGGGATCGTCGGATTTGGCAAGTATTGGGAGAATGTTATAGTAAGACGGGAAATAAGGTAGAAGCT
ATAAAATGCTACAAAAGATCCATAAAAGCTTCACAAACGGTCGATCAAAATACTTCAATATATTACCGGT
TAGCGCAACTATATGAAGAACTTGAAGACTTGCAAGAATGTAAGAAGTTCATGATGAAATGTGTAGATGT
GGAAGAACTTCTGGAAGGTATAGTAACAGATGAAACCGTGAAGGCTAGGCTTTGGCTGGCAATATTTGAG
ATTAAGGCAGGAAACTACCAATTGGCTTATGATTATGCCATGGGGGTATCTAGTGGAACGTCTCAAGAGA
TTGAAGAGGCTCGTATGCTGGCTCGGGAGTGCAGAAGGCATATGTAGTGAAGTGAACATACACATAGCTA
TTCGTACTAAATGATATGAAATTTTTATAAATGCCAGGCTATATAGCTATTTAAAGTGACCATGGCAGAA
GGATGAACCGAGGTAATACGGCTAGTACAAAAGCAACAAAGTTAGGAATACAATTTGAGAAACGAAGACC
ATAGAAAATACTTGTGCGATTGAACTTCCTTCCAAAAAAAAAATAGCGTCAAAGAAAGATGAGTGGACTA
CCGCCCCCACCTCCTGGTTTTGAAGAGGACAGCGACTTAGCACTTCCACCACCACCACCACCACCGCCTG
GATACGAAATCGAAGAACTGGATAATCCGATGGTGCCATCATCGGTAAATGAGGATACATTCCTTCCGCC
TCCACCACCTCCTCCAAGCAACTTCGAAATAAACGCTGAAGAAATTGTGGACTTCACATTACCACCGCCA
CCACCCCCTCCAGGTCTAGATGAATTAGAGACTAAAGCAGAAAAGAAAGTAGAATTACATGGAAAGAGAA
AATTGGACATAGGAAAAGATACTTTCGTCACTCGAAAATCAAGAAAGCGTGCAAAAAAAATGACCAAAAA
GGCAAAGAGAAGCAATTTATATACTCCTAAAGCCGAGATGCCACCGGAACATCTGCGAAAGATTATTAAT
ACTCACAGTGACATGGCCTCCAAAATGTACAATACTGATAAAAAGGCTTTTCTAGGCGCTCTAAAGTATT
TACCGCACGCGATTTTAAAATTGTTAGAGAACATGCCTCATCCATGGGAGCAAGCCAAAGAAGTTAAAGT
TTTATATCACACTTCAGGAGCCATAACATTTGTGAATGAAACACCAAGAGTAATAGAGCCTGTATATACT
GCCCAATGGTCAGCTACTTGGATAGCAATGAGGAGAGAAAAACGAGATAGAACACATTTTAAAAGAATGA
GATTTCCACCTTTCGATGATGACGAACCACCTCTGTCATATGAACAGCACATAGAAAATATCGAGCCACT
GGATCCTATAAATCTTCCCTTAGACTCTCAAGATGATGAATATGTTAAAGATTGGCTCTACGATTCCCGG
CCCTTGGAGGAGGATAGTAAAAAGGTCAATGGTACATCTTATAAAAAGTGGAGTTTTGATTTACCTGAAA
TGTCGAACTTATATAGGTTATCAACGCCACTTAGAGATGAAGTAACTGACAAAAATTACTATTATCTTTT
CGATAAAAAATCTTTTTTTAACGGTAAAGCCCTTAATAACGCAATCCCTGGAGGTCCTAAATTTGAACCT
TTATACCCAAGAGAAGAGGAGGAAGATTATAACGAATTCAACTCTATAGATAGAGTAATATTTAGGGTTC
CTATTAGAAGCGAATATAAGGTAGCGTTTCCTCATCTATATAATTCCCGGCCCCGTTCAGTGCGCATACC
ATGGTATAATAATCCAGTGTCGTGTATTATCCAGAACGATGAGGAGTACGACACGCCTGCACTTTTTTTT
GATCCATCGCTGAACCCAATACCTCACTTTATTGATAATAATTCATCCCTCAACGTATCAAATACAAAGG
AAAACGGTGATTTCACTTTACCTGAAGATTTTGCACCTCTTTTGGCTGAAGAAGAAGAACTTATTTTGCC
AAATACAAAAGATGCGATGTCGTTATATCATTCACCTTTTCCATTTAATAGAACTAAAGGAAAAATGGTG
AGAGCACAAGATGTTGCCCTGGCTAAAAAATGGTTTTTGCAACATCCTGACGAGGAGTATCCCGTTAAAG
TTAAGGTCTCTTACCAAAAGCTCTTGAAGAACTACGTGCTAAATGAATTGCACCCTACTTTGCCAACAAA
CCACAACAAAACTAAGTTATTGAAGAGTTTAAAAAATACCAAGTATTTTCAACAAACTACAATTGATTGG
GTAGAGGCAGGACTCCAGCTATGTCGACAAGGACACAATATGTTAAATTTATTAATCCACAGAAAGGGCC
TAACTTATTTACATCTCGACTACAATTTCAATTTAAAACCAACTAAAACCTTAACCACAAAAGAACGTAA
AAAGTCAAGACTTGGAAACTCATTTCATTTGATGCGTGAATTGCTAAAAATGATGAAACTGATTGTAGAT
ACACATGTGCAGTTTAGGTTAGGAAATGTAGATGCCTTCCAGTTAGCAGATGGTATACATTATATTTTGA
ACCACATAGGACAATTGACCGGTATTTATCGTTATAAATATAAAGTAATGCATCAAATCCGCGCATGTAA
AGATCTGAAACATATCATATATTATAAGTTTAATAAAAATTTGGGAAAAGGACCTGGTTGTGGATTTTGG
CAACCTGCGTGGAGAGTGTGGCTAAATTTCTTAAGAGGCACTATACCACTACTCGAAAGATATATTGGAA
ACCTTATCACACGTCAATTTGAAGGCCGTTCTAATGAAATTGTCAAAACTACAACTAAACAAAGACTTGA
CGCCTACTACGATCTTGAGTTACGAAACTCGGTCATGGATGACATTTTAGAAATGATGCCTGAGAGTATT
CGACAGAAAAAGGCAAGAACTATACTGCAACATTTAAGTGAGGCTTGGAGATGTTGGAAGGCTAATATTC
CATGGGATGTTCCTGGTATGCCAGCCCCAATCAAAAAAATAATTGAACGGTATATAAAATCCAAAGCTGA
TGCCTGGGTATCTGCAGCTCATTACAATCGAGAACGTATAAAGCGTGGAGCTCACGTCGAAAAGACTATG
GTTAAAAAAAATCTGGGGCGTTTAACGAGACTTTGGATCAAAAATGAGCAGGAACGTCAAAGGCAAATAC
AGAAAAACGGTCCCGAAATTACTCCCGAAGAGGCTACGACCATATTTTCTGTTATGGTTGAGTGGCTTGA
ATCAAGGAGCTTTTCACCAATACCATTTCCACCTTTAACTTACAAAAATGATACTAAGATATTAGTTCTT
GCCCTCGAAGACCTAAAAGATGTCTACGCATCAAAAGTACGTTTAAATGCATCTGAAAGGGAAGAACTTG
CGTTGATAGAGGAGGCTTATGATAATCCTCACGATACTTTGAACAGAATCAAAAAGTACTTGTTGACCCA
GCGAGTTTTTAAGCCTGTTGATATAACCATGATGGAAAACTATCAAAACATTTCCCCTGTTTATTCAGTT
GATCCCTTGGAAAAGATTACCGATGCATATCTTGATCAGTATTTATGGTACGAAGCTGACCAACGAAAGC
TTTTCCCAAACTGGATTAAACCAAGTGATTCAGAGATACCACCTCTTCTGGTATACAAGTGGACTCAGGG
TATAAACAACCTATCTGAAATTTGGGATGTATCCAGAGGCCAATCTGCAGTTTTGCTTGAGACTACTTTG
GGTGAAATGGCCGAAAAAATTGACTTTACTTTACTTAATAGATTACTTCGCCTGATTGTAGATCCTAATA
TTGCTGACTATATCACTGCAAAAAATAATGTTGTTATCAACTTTAAAGATATGAGTCACGTCAACAAATA
TGGCTTAATACGCGGGTTGAAGTTCGCTTCTTTCATATTCCAATATTACGGACTAGTTATAGATCTTTTA
CTATTGGGTCAGGAAAGGGCTACAGATTTGGCTGGTCCAGCTAACAATCCAAATGAATTTATGCAATTCA
AGAGCAAAGAAGTAGAAAAGGCACATCCGATCAGACTTTACACCAGATATTTAGATCGTATATATATGCT
TTTTCACTTTGAAGAAGATGAGGGAGAGGAATTGACTGATGAATACTTGGCAGAGAATCCAGATCCAAAC
TTTGAAAACAGCATCGGATACAATAATAGAAAATGCTGGCCCAAAGATTCGCGCATGAGGCTAATACGTC
AGGACGTTAACCTAGGGCGAGCAGTGTTTTGGGAAATTCAAAGTAGGGTGCCAACTTCGTTAACGTCAAT
TAAATGGGAAAATGCTTTTGTTTCCGTATACAGTAAAAACAATCCGAACTTACTCTTCTCTATGTGTGGT
TTTGAAGTCAGAATATTACCAAGACAAAGAATGGAAGAGGTGGTTTCTAACGATGAAGGTGTTTGGGATT
TAGTTGACGAAAGAACCAAGCAAAGAACTGCAAAAGCATATTTAAAGGTATCTGAAGAAGAAATCAAAAA
ATTTGACAGCAGAATAAGAGGCATATTGATGGCCTCCGGTTCAACCACTTTTACTAAAGTGGCCGCTAAA
TGGAACACTTCACTGATATCCCTTTTCACATACTTTAGAGAAGCCATTGTTGCCACGGAGCCGTTATTAG
ATATCCTGGTGAAAGGAGAAACAAGAATTCAAAACCGTGTCAAACTTGGTTTAAATTCGAAAATGCCAAC
AAGATTTCCACCTGCTGTTTTTTATACACCAAAAGAACTTGGTGGGTTGGGTATGATTAGTGCTTCTCAT
ATTTTAATTCCTGCATCTGACTTAAGTTGGTCAAAACAGACCGATACTGGAATTACGCATTTTCGTGCTG
GTATGACGCACGAGGATGAAAAATTAATCCCAACTATCTTCCGTTACATCACTACTTGGGAAAATGAATT
TTTAGACTCTCAAAGGGTGTGGGCCGAGTATGCAACGAAAAGGCAGGAAGCTATTCAGCAGAATAGGAGG
TTAGCTTTTGAAGAACTTGAAGGATCGTGGGATCGTGGTATACCTCGTATTAGCACTTTATTTCAAAGAG
ATCGACATACTCTAGCGTATGACAGAGGTCACAGAATCCGTAGGGAATTTAAACAGTACTCTCTAGAGAG
AAACAGCCCCTTTTGGTGGACAAACTCCCACCATGACGGTAAATTATGGAATTTAAATGCCTATAGAACT
GATGTGATTCAAGCCCTAGGAGGTATTGAAACAATTTTGGAACACACTTTATTTAAGGGGACTGGTTTTA
ATTCATGGGAAGGTTTGTTTTGGGAAAAGGCGTCCGGGTTTGAGGATTCCATGCAATTTAAGAAGCTAAC
TCATGCTCAAAGAACTGGTTTAAGCCAAATTCCAAATCGTAGATTTACCTTATGGTGGTCACCAACTATT
AACAGAGCAAATGTCTATGTCGGTTTCTTGGTGCAATTGGATCTGACTGGTATCTTCCTCCATGGTAAAA
TTCCTACGTTAAAAATATCTTTAATTCAAATATTCCGTGCTCATTTGTGGCAAAAAATACATGAAAGTAT
AGTTTTTGATATTTGTCAAATTCTCGATGGTGAGCTAGATGTTTTGCAAATTGAATCTGTGACTAAAGAA
ACAGTGCATCCCCGCAAATCGTACAAGATGAATTCATCTGCCGCGGACATAACTATGGAAAGTGTTCATG
AATGGGAAGTTTCAAAACCCTCCCTATTACATGAAACAAATGACTCATTTAAGGGATTGATTACCAACAA
AATGTGGTTTGATGTACAATTGAGATACGGTGATTATGATTCTCATGATATATCTCGTTATGTGAGGGCA
AAATTCCTCGATTATACAACAGATAATGTCAGCATGTATCCCTCCCCAACAGGTGTTATGATCGGTATCG
ATTTGGCTTATAACATGTATGATGCCTATGGTAATTGGTTCAACGGATTAAAACCTTTGATACAAAATAG
TATGAGAACAATTATGAAAGCTAACCCAGCATTATATGTCCTTCGTGAACGTATTAGAAAAGGTCTTCAA
ATATATCAATCTAGTGTACAGGAACCATTTTTAAACTCCTCAAACTATGCCGAGTTATTCAATAACGACA
TTAAACTCTTCGTTGACGACACTAATGTGTATAGAGTTACTGTCCACAAGACTTTTGAAGGGAACGTTGC
TACAAAAGCAATTAATGGTTGCATTTTCACTTTAAATCCAAAGACTGGGCATCTGTTTCTGAAAATTATC
CATACCTCTGTATGGGCCGGTCAAAAACGTTTAAGCCAATTGGCCAAATGGAAAACAGCTGAGGAAGTTA
GTGCTCTTGTGAGATCTTTGCCCAAAGAAGAGCAGCCAAAACAAATTATCGTCACAAGAAAGGCAATGCT
TGATCCTTTAGAGGTTCACATGCTTGACTTTCCTAACATAGCAATCAGGCCAACAGAGCTGCGACTACCA
TTTTCAGCTGCAATGTCAATAGATAAACTTTCTGATGTTGTGATGAAAGCTACTGAACCTCAGATGGTTC
TGTTTAACATTTATGATGATTGGTTAGACCGTATTTCATCGTACACTGCATTTTCTAGACTTACACTACT
TTTAAGAGCTTTAAAGACGAACGAGGAAAGTGCCAAAATGATTCTACTCAGTGACCCCACGATCACTATC
AAATCGTACCATTTATGGCCTTCATTCACTGATGAACAATGGATCACTATCGAATCTCAAATGAGAGATT
TGATTTTGACTGAGTACGGCAGAAAATACAATGTCAATATATCTGCCTTAACTCAAACGGAAATTAAAGA
TATTATATTGGGTCAAAATATCAAGGCACCATCTGTGAAGAGACAAAAAATGGCTGAATTAGAAGCTGCC
AGGTCAGAAAAGCAGAACGACGAAGAAGCTGCAGGTGCATCAACTGTTATGAAAACTAAAACTATCAATG
CGCAAGGTGAGGAGATAGTTGTAGTAGCTTCCGCTGATTACGAAAGTCAAACGTTTAGTTCAAAGAATGA
ATGGAGAAAATCTGCAATTGCTAATACACTATTATATTTGAGGTTAAAAAACATTTATGTTTCGGCTGAT
GATTTCGTGGAGGAACAGAATGTTTACGTCCTTCCAAAAAATTTATTAAAGAAGTTTATTGAGATATTCG
ATGTGAAAATCCAGGTGGCGGCCTTTATTTATGGTATGTCAGCAAAAGATCATCCGAAGGTGAAAGAAAT
CAAGACTGTTGTGCTGGTACCTCAATTAGGCCACGTAGGATCCGTTCAGATAAGCAACATCCCTGACATC
GGAGACCTTCCGGATACTGAAGGCCTTGAACTACTCGGTTGGATCCATACCCAGACAGAAGAACTTAAAT
TCATGGCTGCGTCTGAAGTAGCAACTCATTCTAAACTTTTTGCGGATAAGAAAAGAGACTGCATTGATAT
TTCAATTTTTTCCACCCCGGGATCAGTATCATTAAGCGCTTATAACCTGACCGACGAAGGTTACCAATGG
GGTGAAGAAAATAAGGATATAATGAACGTGCTATCGGAAGGGTTTGAGCCTACTTTCAGCACGCATGCCC
AATTACTTCTCTCTGACCGTATCACAGGTAATTTTATAATTCCATCTGGAAACGTTTGGAACTACACATT
TATGGGAACAGCATTTAACCAAGAAGGTGACTACAATTTTAAATACGGCATTCCTTTGGAATTCTATAAT
GAGATGCATCGTCCAGTACACTTTTTACAGTTTAGCGAATTGGCGGGGGACGAAGAGTTAGAGGCCGAAC
AAATCGATGTATTTAGCTGAATATATTCCCCAATAAACTGGAATCTGTTATTTCATAGATATATATGTAA
GTATAAGTTTGTATGTATAATATTCAACGCATTTTTTATGCCCGTCGTAGTTGCTACCTACCACACGATG
ATGTATTATAATTTCGGAACTACTTCAAAGCTACGCTTTCCGCACTATGAAAAGCTATAAGTATGTGAAA
ATTGGTCATTGACTGTGATTCTATTTCAAAAAGTAACCAAAGGAGATAGACATCGTTCGGACAGAAAATG
GTCCGTTGTCACTCCCATTCCATTATGTCCTTCATATAGAAATTGGATATTCTTGTTTTCATTTCGCGCA
ATAAAGCAATTCCGTGCGGCAGAAAGAACTTATATATATTTAACTGATCTTACGCTATTTATGGCAAAAC
TTGTGTTACATTTTTGAAGATAAAGTTACAATCATTACGGCAGCCTCAAAACAAAATTGGGAGAAAACAT
ACTCAAGTGAGTACTCATTTTGTGCAAGCAAACACTGACAATTGAAGAGATCGTCAGGATGCCCGGAACG
CCACAGAAGAACAAGAGGTCTGCGAGTATATCTGTTTCACCTGCGAAGAAGACAGAGGAAAAAGAAATAA
TACAAAATGATTCAAAGGCGATATTATCTAAGCAAACTAAGAGGAAAAAAAAGTATGCTTTTGCTCCTAT
AAATAACTTAAATGGGAAGAACACCAAGGTATCCAATGCAAGTGTCCTAAAGTCAATAGCCGTTTCACAA
GTACGAAATACATCAAGAACAAAAGATATAAACAAAGCAGTTAGCAAGAGCGTAAAGCAATTACCAAATT
CACAAGTTAAACCGAAACGGGAAATGTCTAATTTGAGTAGGCATCACGATTTCACTCAAGACGAGGACGG
CCCCATGGAAGAAGTAATATGGAAATATTCACCTTTACAACGAGATATGTCCGACAAAACAACAAGCGCT
GCCGAATACTCTGATGACTACGAAGATGTCCAAAATCCCTCTTCTACACCTATAGTCCCTAATCGACTGA
AAACTGTTCTTAGTTTCACAAATATCCAAGTACCCAACGCTGACGTAAATCAACTCATTCAAGAAAATGG
AAATGAGCAAGTGCGTCCTAAACCAGCAGAAATATCTACCAGGGAGTCTCTCCGTAATATAGATGATATT
CTCGATGATATAGAGGGCGATTTAACTATAAAACCGACGATAACGAAATTCAGCGATTTGCCATCTTCAC
CCATCAAGGCACCCAACGTTGAAAAAAAAGCAGAGGTGAATGCAGAAGAAGTAGATAAAATGGATTCAAC
AGGAGATAGCAACGATGGCGATGACTCTTTGATAGATATTTTAACTCAAAAGTATGTTGAGAAACGCAAG
AGTGAGAGTCAGATAACAATTCAAGGCAACACCAATCAAAAAAGTGGAGCCCAGGAAAGTTGTGGGAAGA
ATGATAACACAAAATCGAGAGGAGAAATTGAAGATCATGAAAATGTAGACAATCAAGCCAAAACAGGCAA
TGCATTTTATGAGAATGAAGAAGACAGTAATTGCCAAAGAATTAAAAAAAATGAAAAAATAGAATACAAT
TCTTCAGACGAATTTTCAGACGATTCACTAATTGAACTATTGAACGAAACTCAAACACAAGTGGAACCTA
ACACTATTGAACAAGATTTAGACAAAGTGGAGAAAATGGTCTCTGACGATTTGAGAATTGCTACTGATTC
CACTTTATCCGCATATGCTCTCAGAGCTAAGTCTGGTGCTCCAAGAGACGGCGTAGTACGATTAGTAATA
GTAAGCTTACCTCCAATTCGCCCTATAGTGAGTCGTATTACAATTCACTGGCCGTCGTTTTACAACGTCG
TGACTGGGAAAACCCTGGCGTTACCCAACTTAATCGCCTTGCAGCACATCCCCCTTTCGCCAGCTGGCGT
AATAGCGAAGAGGCCCGCACCGATCGCCCTTCCCAACAGTTGCGCAGCCTGAATGGCGAATGG
[124 nt withheld, positions 10144-10267]
C
[91 nt withheld, positions 10269-10359]
A
[49 nt withheld, positions 10361-10409]
CCTTTGACGTTGGAGTCCACGTTCTTT
[37 nt withheld, positions 10437-10473]
ACCCTATCTCGGTCTATTCTTTTGATTTATAAGGGATTTTGCCGATTTCGGCCTATTGGTTAAAAAATGA
GCTGATTTAACAAAAATTTAACGCGAATTTTAACAAAATATTAACGCTTACAATTTCCTGATGCGGTATT
TTCTCCTTACGCATCTGTGCGGTATTTCACACCGCATAGATCCGTCGAGTTCAAGAGAAAAAAAAAGAAA
AAGCAAAAAGAAAAAAGGAAAGCGCGCCTCGTTCAGAATGACACGTATAGAATGATGCATTACCTTGTCA
TCTTCAGTATCATACTGTTCGTATACATACTTACTGACATTCATAGGTATACATATATACACATGTATAT
ATATCGTATGCTGCAGCTTTAAATAATCGGTGTCACTACATAAGAACACCTTTGGTGGAGGGAACATCGT
TGGTACCATTGGGCGAGGTGGCTTCTCTTATGGCAACCGCAAGAGCCTTGAACGCACTCTCACTACGGTG
ATGATCATTCTTGCCTCGCAGACAATCAACGTGGAGGGTAATTCTGCTAGCCTCTGCAAAGCTTTCAAGA
AAATGCGGGATCATCTCGCAAGAGAGATCTCCTACTTTCTCCCTTTGCAAACCAAGTTCGACAACTGCGT
ACGGCCTGTTCGAAAGATCTACCACCGCTCTGGAAAGTGCCTCATCCAAAGGCGCAAATCCTGATCCAAA
CCTTTTTACTCCACGCACGGCCCCTAGGGCCTCTTTAAAAGCTTGACCGAGAGCAATCCCGCAGTCTTCA
GTGGTGTGATGGTCGTCTATGTGTAAGTCACCAATGCACTCAACGATTAGCGACCAGCCGGAATGCTTGG
CCAGAGCATGTATCATATGGTCCAGAAACCCTATACCTGTGTGGACGTTAATCACTTGCGATTGTGTGGC
CTGTTCTGCTACTGCTTCTGCCTCTTTTTCTGGGAAGATCGAGTGCTCTATCGCTAGGGGACCACCCTTT
AAAGAGATCGCAATCTGAATCTTGGTTTCATTTGTAATACGCTTTACTAGGGCTTTCTGCTCTGTCATCT
TTGCCTTCGTTTATCTTGCCTGCTCATTTTTTAGTATATTCTTCGAAGAAATCACATTACTTTATATAAT
GTATAATTCATTATGTGATAATGCCAATCGCTAAGAAAAAAAAAGAGTCATCCGCTAGGTGGAAAAAAAA
AAATGAAAATCATTACCGAGGCATAAAAAAATATAGAGTGTACTAGAGGAGGCCAAGAGTAATAGAAAAA
GAAAATTGCGGGAAAGGACTGTGTTATGACTTCCCTGACTAATGCCGTGTTCAAACGATACCTGGCAGTG
ACTCCTAGCGCTCACCAAGCTCTTAAAACGGGAATTTATGGTGCACTCTCAGTACAATCTGCTCTGATGC
CGCATAGTTAAGCCAGCCCCGACACCCGCCAACACCCGCTGACGCGCCCTGACGGGCTTGTCTGCTCCCG
GCATCCGCTTACAGACAAGCTGTGACCGTCTCCGGGAGCTGCATGTGTCAGAGGTTTTCACCGTCATCAC
CGAAACGCGCGAGACGAAAGGGCCTCGTGATACGCCTATTTTTATAGGTTAATGTCATGATAATAATGGT
TTCTTAGGGTCCTTTTCATCACGTGCTATAAAAATAATTATAATTTAAATTTTTTAATATAAATATATAA
ATTAAAAATAGAAAGTAAAAAAAGAAATTAAAGAAAAAATAGTTTTTGTTTTCCGAAGATGTAAAAGACT
CTAGGGGGATCGCCAACAAATACTACCTTTTATCTTGCTCTTCCTGCTCTCAGGTATTAATGCCGAATTG
TTTCATCTTGTCTGTGTAGAAGACCACACACGAAAATCCTGTGATTTTACATTTTACTTATCGTTAATCG
AATGTATATCTATTTAATCTGCTTTTCTTGTCTAATAAATATATATGTAAAGTACGCTTTTTGTTGAAAT
TTTTTAAACCTTTGTTTATTTTTTTTTCTTCATTCCGTAACTCTTCTACCTTCTTTATTTACTTTCTAAA
ATCCAAATACAAAACATAAAAATAAATAAACACAGAGTAAATTCCCAAATTATTCCATCATTAAAAGATA
CGAGGCGCGTGTAAGTTACAGGCAAGCGATCCGTCAGGTGGCACTTTTCGGGGAAATGTGCGCGGAACCC
CTATTTGTTTATTTTTCTAAATACATTCAAATATGTATCCGCTCATGAGACAATAACCCTGATAAATGCT
TCAATAATATTGAAAAAGGAAGAGTATGAGTATTCAACATTTCCGTGTCGCCCTTATTCCCTTTTTTGCG
GCATTTTGCCTTCCTGTTTTTGCTCACCCAGAAACGCTGGTGAAAGTAAAAGATGCTGAAGATCAGTTGG
GTGCACGAGTGGGTTACATCGAACTGGATCTCAACAGCGGTAAGATCCTTGAGAGTTTTCGCCCCGAAGA
ACGTTTTCCAATGATGAGCACTTTTAAAGTTCTGCTATGTGGCGCGGTATTATCCCGTATTGACGCCGGG
CAAGAGCAACTCGGTCGCCGCATACACTATTCTCAGAATGACTTGGTTGAGTACTCACCAGTCACAGAAA
AGCATCTTACGGATGGCATGACAGTAAGAGAATTATGCAGTGCTGCCATAACCATGAGTGATAACACTGC
GGCCAACTTACTTCTGACAACGATCGGAGGACCGAAGGAGCTAACCGCTTTTTTGCACAACATGGGGGAT
CATGTAACTCGCCTTGATCGTTGGGAACCGGAGCTGAATGAAGCCATACCAAACGACGAGCGTGACACCA
CGATGCCTGTAGCAATGGCAACAACGTTGCGCAAACTATTAACTGGCGAACTACTTACTCTAGCTTCCCG
GCAACAATTAATAGACTGGATGGAGGCGGATAAAGTTGCAGGACCACTTCTGCGCTCGGCCCTTCCGGCT
GGCTGGTTTATTGCTGATAAATCTGGAGCCGGTGAGCGTGGGTCTCGCGGTATCATTGCAGCACTGGGGC
CAGATGGTAAGCCCTCCCGTATCGTAGTTATCTACACGACGGGGAGTCAGGCAACTATGGATGAACGAAA
TAGACAGATCGCTGAGATAGGTGCCTCACTGATTAAGCATTGGTAACTGTCAGACCAAGTTTACTCATAT
ATACTTTAGATTGATTTAAAACTTCATTTTTAATTTAAAAGGATCTAGGTGAAGATCCTTTTTGATAATC
TCATGACCAAAATCCCTTAACGTGAGTTTTCGTTCCACTGAGCGTCAGACCCCGTAGAAAAGATCAAAGG
ATCTTCTTGAGATCCTTTTTTTCTGCGCGTAATCTGCTGCTTGCAAACAAAAAAACCACCGCTACCAGCG
GTGGTTTGTTTGCCGGATCAAGAGCTACCAACTCTTTTTCCGAAGGTAACTGGCTTCAGCAGAGCGCAGA
TACCAAATACTGTTCTTCTAGTGTAGCCGTAGTTAGGCCACCACTTCAAGAACTCTGTAGCACCGCCTAC
ATACCTCGCTCTGCTAATCCTGTTACCAGTGGCTGCTGCCAGTGGCGATAAGTCGTGTCTTACCGGGTTG
GACTCAAGACGATAGTTACCGGATAAGGCGCAGCGGTCGGGCTGAACGGGGGGTTCGTGCACACAGCCCA
GCTTGGAGCGAACGACCTACACCGAACTGAGATACCTACAGCGTGAGCTATGAGAAAGCGCCACGCTTCC
CGAAGGGAGAAAGGCGGACAGGTATCCGGTAAGCGGAAGGGTCGGAACAGGAGAGCGCACGAGGGAGCTT
CCAGGGGGAAACGCCTGGTATCTTTATAGTCCTGTCGGGTTTCGCCACCTCTGACTTGAGCGTCGATTTT
TGTGATGCTCGTCAGGGGGGCGGAGCCTATGGAAAAACGCCAGCAACGCGGCCTTTTTACGGTTCCTGGC
CTTTTGCTGGCCTTTTGCTCACATGTTCTTTCCTGCGTTATCCCCTGATTCTGTGGATAACCGTATTACC
GCCTTTGAGTGAGCTGATACCGCTCGCCGCAGCCGAACGACCGAGCGCAGCGAGTCAGTGAGCGAGGAAG
CGGAAGAGCGCCCAATACGCAAACCGCCTCTCCCCGCGCGTTGGCCGATTCATTAATGCAGCTGGCACGA
CAGGTTTCCCGACTGGAAAGCGGGCAGTGAGCGCAACGCAAT
